Addgene plasmid #17776: CJ47 (U1 snRNA (U1;21d) 3G mutant)
Depositing lab: David Bartel. Depositing organization: Whitehead Institute for Biomedical Research. Publication: Intronic microRNA precursors that bypass Drosha processing. Ruby JG, Jan CH, Bartel DP. Nature. 2007 Jul 5. 448(7149):83-6. 10.1038/nature05983 PubMed 17589500.
Backbone
  Vector backbone: pUC19
  Backbone size w/o insert (bp): 2700
Growth in bacteria
  Bacterial resistance: Ampicillin, 100 μg/mL
  Growth temperature: 37°C
  Growth strain: DH5alpha
  Copy number: Unknown
Gene/Insert
  Gene/Insert name: U1 snRNA (U1;21d) (alt name: U1 small nuclear RNA)
  Species: D. melanogaster (fly)
  Mutation: 3G mutant
  Entrez Gene: snRNA:U1:21D (a.k.a. Dmel_CR31656, 21E U1, CR31656, Dmel\CR31656, K5, U1, U1 21D, U1 snRNA, U1-1, U1-21.1, U1-21D, U14, U1:21D, U1a, U1a-21D, U1a1(AT)[[15]], U1snRNA, U1snRNA21D, dU1, snRNA-U1-21.1, snRNA1, snRNA:U1)
  Cloning method: Restriction Enzyme
  Sequencing primers: 5′ m13 forward 20
Terms and licenses: Academic/Nonprofit Terms; Industry Terms: Not Available to Industry
How to cite: CJ47 (U1 snRNA (U1;21d) 3G mutant) was a gift from David Bartel (Addgene plasmid # 17776 ; http://n2t.net/addgene:17776 ; RRID:Addgene_17776)
