[The description below was written by a language model from this plasmid's Addgene catalogue record.]
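Description:
CJ47 is a pUC19-based plasmid carrying the Drosophila melanogaster U1 small nuclear RNA gene from the 21D locus (snRNA:U1:21D) in a mutant form recorded as "3G". The backbone is a roughly 2.7 kb general-purpose bacterial cloning vector, propagated in E. coli under ampicillin selection. pUC19 normally supplies a high-copy pUC-type origin and the bla resistance gene, although the record lists copy number as unknown. The insert was introduced by restriction enzyme cloning and can be read from the M13 forward primer site flanking the pUC19 polylinker. No feature table is provided, so the insert size, its exact boundaries and its orientation are not documented.

U1 snRNA is the RNA component of the U1 snRNP, whose 5′ end base-pairs with the 5′ splice site of pre-mRNA introns during early spliceosome assembly. The "3G" designation suggests a guanine substitution at position 3, which would lie within that 5′ splice-site recognition region, but the record does not define the change further. It also does not state which promoter drives expression. pUC19 has no eukaryotic promoter, so any expression in fly cells would depend on native U1 flanking sequences included in the insert, and the record does not confirm that these are present.

The associated publication concerns intronic microRNA precursors that bypass Drosha processing and depend on splicing instead. A plausible use is therefore as a compensatory U1 variant that restores recognition of a correspondingly mutated 5′ splice site, to test whether splicing is required. This purpose is inferred from the context and is not stated in the record.
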