>Addgene plasmid #17776 | CJ47 (U1 snRNA (U1;21d) 3G mutant) | addgene partial sequence | sequence record 23708 | 17776 with M13-F20
TCTATCCATAATATTTCGTATAGTAGATGCTCTGTTTCGTTGTCAGGTTAACCATATTCCGGCGATTTTT
CACCATTTTATTGCTGATATTTTCGTGGCTTGTAAAACTATTGTGGGCCGCTCAGATTGTTTAGTTTTAA
TTAAAATTATTATTATCATTATTCGCTCGTTAATATAATCATTTAAATGAAACAGTAAAATCCAAAGGTT
ACATATAATATGTATAAGGGTGGAAGCAGATAAGAACCACAATATCAACGCACAGTTTACAAAAATCAAC
CCAACTGCAGATGTAACATTTTGCTAACATACTTTCGGGGGTAAGACTTTCACGCACTTTCACTGCAATA
ATTCCCAACTGCTTCTGGCCATCAGCTCATGGAAACCCATTCCCTGAGCTGAGGAAAGCATGCTTACCTG
GCGTAGAGGTTAACCGTGATCACGAAGGCGGTTCCTCCGGAGTGAGGCTTGGCCATTGCACCTCGGCTGA
GTTGACCTCTGCGATTATTCCTAATGTGAATAACTCGTGCGTGTAATTTTTGGTAGCCGGGAATGGCGTT
CGCGCCGTCCCGACATCTGCAATAAATTTTAAAAGTATCATTATTTTCATATATGTAGCCTGCCTTGCAA
CTACATTGATAGAATGAATAAATGACCCCCGAAAGTATATTTCTACCGATGAGGAACGTTCCTTCCTTTT
CAAATTGTGGGGTCCTCTTTAGATATATTGAAAACAGGGCCACTTTTACCTGG
